>Addgene plasmid #57337 | mEos-A69V-EB3-7 | addgene full sequence | sequence record 213154 | Addgene NGS Result
GTGATGCGGTTTTGGCAGTACATCAATGGGCGTGGATAGCGGTTTGACTCACGGGGATTTCCAAGTCTCC
ACCCCATTGACGTCAATGGGAGTTTGTTTTGGCACCAAAATCAACGGGACTTTCCAAAATGTCGTAACAA
CTCCGCCCCATTGACGCAAATGGGCGGTAGGCGTGTACGGTGGGAGGTCTATATAAGCAGAGCTGGTTTA
GTGAACCGTCAGATCCGCTAGCGCTACCGGACTCAGATCTCGAGCTCAAGCTTCGAATTCTGCAGTCGAC
TGCCACCATGGCCGTCAATGTGTACTCCACATCTGTGACCAGTGAAAATCTGAGTCGCCATGATATGCTT
GCATGGGTCAACGACTCCCTGCACCTCAACTATACCAAGATAGAACAGCTTTGTTCAGGGGCAGCCTACT
GCCAGTTCATGGACATGCTCTTCCCCGGCTGTGTGCACTTGAGGAAAGTGAAGTTCCAGGCCAAACTAGA
GCATGAATACATCCACAACTTCAAGGTGCTGCAAGCAGCTTTCAAGAAGATGGGTGTTGACAAAATCATT
CCTGTAGAGAAATTAGTGAAAGGAAAATTCCAAGATAATTTTGAGTTTATTCAGTGGTTTAAGAAATTCT
TTGACGCAAACTATGATGGAAAGGATTACAACCCTCTGCTGGCGCGGCAGGGCCAGGACGTAGCGCCACC
TCCTAACCCAGGTGATCAGATCTTCAACAAATCCAAGAAACTCATTGGCACAGCAGTTCCACAGAGGACG
TCCCCCACAGGCCCAAAAAACATGCAGACCTCTGGCCGGCTGAGCAATGTGGCCCCCCCCTGCATTCTCC
GGAAGAATCCTCCATCAGCCCGAAATGGCGGCCATGAGACTGATGCCCAAATTCTTGAACTCAACCAACA
GCTGGTGGACTTGAAGCTGACAGTGGATGGGCTGGAGAAGGAACGTGACTTCTACTTCAGCAAACTTCGT
GACATCGAGCTCATCTGCCAGGAGCATGAAAGTGAAAACAGCCCTGTTATCTCAGGCATCATTGGCATCC
TCTATGCCACAGAGGAAGGATTCGCACCCCCTGAGGACGATGAGATTGAAGAGCATCAACAAGAAGACCA
GGACGAGTACCTGGATCCACCGGTCGCCACCATGAGTGCGATTAAGCCAGACATGAAGATCAACCTCCGT
ATGGAAGGCAACGTAAACGGGCACCACTTTGTGATCGACGGAGATGGTACAGGCAAGCCTTTTGAGGGAA
AACAGAGTATGGATCTTGAAGTCAAAGAGGGCGGACCTCTGCCTTTTGCCTTTGATATCCTGACCACTGC
ATTCCATTACGGCAACAGGGTATTCGTCGAATATCCAGACCACATACAAGACTATTTTAAGCAGTCGTTT
CCTAAGGGGTATTCGTGGGAACGAAGCTTGACTTTCGAAGACGGGGGCATTTGCATTGCCAGAAACGACA
TAACAATGGAAGGGGACACTTTCTATAATAAAGTTCGATTTCACGGTACAAACTTTCCCGCCAATGGTCC
AGTTATGCAGAAGAAGACGCTGAAATGGGAGCCCTCCACTGAGAAAATGTATGTGCGTGATGGAGTGCTG
ACGGGTGATATTCACATGGCTTTGTTGCTTGAAGGAAATGCCCATTACCGATGTGACTTCAGAACTACTT
ACAAAGCTAAGGAGAAGGGTGTCAAGTTACCAGGCTACCACTTTGTGGACCACTGCATTGAGATTTTAAG
CCATGACAAAGATTACAACAAGGTTAAGCTGTATGAGCATGCTGTTGCTCATTCTGGATTGCCTGACAAT
GCCAGACGATAAGCGGCCGCGACTCTAGATCATAATCAGCCATACCACATTTGTAGAGGTTTTACTTGCT
TTAAAAAACCTCCCACACCTCCCCCTGAACCTGAAACATAAAATGAATGCAATTGTTGTTGTTAACTTGT
TTATTGCAGCTTATAATGGTTACAAATAAAGCAATAGCATCACAAATTTCACAAATAAAGCATTTTTTTC
ACTGCATTCTAGTTGTGGTTTGTCCAAACTCATCAATGTATCTTAAGGCGTAAATTGTAAGCGTTAATAT
TTTGTTAAAATTCGCGTTAAATTTTTGTTAAATCAGCTCATTTTTTAACCAATAGGCCGAAATCGGCAAA
ATCCCTTATAAATCAAAAGAATAGACCGAGATAGGGT
[37 nt withheld, positions 2208-2244]
AAAGAACGTGGACTCCAACGTCAAAGG
[49 nt withheld, positions 2272-2320]
T
[91 nt withheld, positions 2322-2412]
G
[124 nt withheld, positions 2414-2537]
CAGGTGGCACTTTTCGGGGAAATGTGCGCGGAACCCCTATTTGTTTATTTTTCTAAATACATTCAAATAT
GTATCCGCTCATGAGACAATAACCCTGATAAATGCTTCAATAATATTGAAAAAGGAAGAGTCCTGAGGCG
GAAAGAACCAGCTGTGGAATGTGTGTCAGTTAGGGTGTGGAAAGTCCCCAGGCTCCCCAGCAGGCAGAAG
TATGCAAAGCATGCATCTCAATTAGTCAGCAACCAGGTGTGGAAAGTCCCCAGGCTCCCCAGCAGGCAGA
AGTATGCAAAGCATGCATCTCAATTAGTCAGCAACCATAGTCCCGCCCCTAACTCCGCCCATCCCGCCCC
TAACTCCGCCCAGTTCCGCCCATTCTCCGCCCCATGGCTGACTAATTTTTTTTATTTATGCAGAGGCCGA
GGCCGCCTCGGCCTCTGAGCTATTCCAGAAGTAGTGAGGAGGCTTTTTTGGAGGCCTAGGCTTTTGCAAA
GATCGATCAAGAGACAGGATGAGGATCGTTTCGCATGATTGAACAAGATGGATTGCACGCAGGTTCTCCG
GCCGCTTGGGTGGAGAGGCTATTCGGCTATGACTGGGCACAACAGACAATCGGCTGCTCTGATGCCGCCG
TGTTCCGGCTGTCAGCGCAGGGGCGCCCGGTTCTTTTTGTCAAGACCGACCTGTCCGGTGCCCTGAATGA
ACTGCAAGACGAGGCAGCGCGGCTATCGTGGCTGGCCACGACGGGCGTTCCTTGCGCAGCTGTGCTCGAC
GTTGTCACTGAAGCGGGAAGGGACTGGCTGCTATTGGGCGAAGTGCCGGGGCAGGATCTCCTGTCATCTC
ACCTTGCTCCTGCCGAGAAAGTATCCATCATGGCTGATGCAATGCGGCGGCTGCATACGCTTGATCCGGC
TACCTGCCCATTCGACCACCAAGCGAAACATCGCATCGAGCGAGCACGTACTCGGATGGAAGCCGGTCTT
GTCGATCAGGATGATCTGGACGAAGAGCATCAGGGGCTCGCGCCAGCCGAACTGTTCGCCAGGCTCAAGG
CGAGCATGCCCGACGGCGAGGATCTCGTCGTGACCCATGGCGATGCCTGCTTGCCGAATATCATGGTGGA
AAATGGCCGCTTTTCTGGATTCATCGACTGTGGCCGGCTGGGTGTGGCGGACCGCTATCAGGACATAGCG
TTGGCTACCCGTGATATTGCTGAAGAGCTTGGCGGCGAATGGGCTGACCGCTTCCTCGTGCTTTACGGTA
TCGCCGCTCCCGATTCGCAGCGCATCGCCTTCTATCGCCTTCTTGACGAGTTCTTCTGAGCGGGACTCTG
GGGTTCGAAATGACCGACCAAGCGACGCCCAACCTGCCATCACGAGATTTCGATTCCACCGCCGCCTTCT
ATGAAAGGTTGGGCTTCGGAATCGTTTTCCGGGACGCCGGCTGGATGATCCTCCAGCGCGGGGATCTCAT
GCTGGAGTTCTTCGCCCACCCTAGGGGGAGGCTAACTGAAACACGGAAGGAGACAATACCGGAAGGAACC
CGCGCTATGACGGCAATAAAAAGACAGAATAAAACGCACGGTGTTGGGTCGTTTGTTCATAAACGCGGGG
TTCGGTCCCAGGGCTGGCACTCTGTCGATACCCCACCGAGACCCCATTGGGGCCAATACGCCCGCGTTTC
TTCCTTTTCCCCACCCCACCCCCCAAGTTCGGGTGAAGGCCCAGGGCTCGCAGCCAACGTCGGGGCGGCA
GGCCCTGCCATAGCCTCAGGTTACTCATATATACTTTAGATTGATTTAAAACTTCATTTTTAATTTAAAA
GGATCTAGGTGAAGATCCTTTTTGATAATCTCATGACCAAAATCCCTTAACGTGAGTTTTCGTTCCACTG
AGCGTCAGACCCCGTAGAAAAGATCAAAGGATCTTCTTGAGATCCTTTTTTTCTGCGCGTAATCTGCTGC
TTGCAAACAAAAAAACCACCGCTACCAGCGGTGGTTTGTTTGCCGGATCAAGAGCTACCAACTCTTTTTC
CGAAGGTAACTGGCTTCAGCAGAGCGCAGATACCAAATACTGTTCTTCTAGTGTAGCCGTAGTTAGGCCA
CCACTTCAAGAACTCTGTAGCACCGCCTACATACCTCGCTCTGCTAATCCTGTTACCAGTGGCTGCTGCC
AGTGGCGATAAGTCGTGTCTTACCGGGTTGGACTCAAGACGATAGTTACCGGATAAGGCGCAGCGGTCGG
GCTGAACGGGGGGTTCGTGCACACAGCCCAGCTTGGAGCGAACGACCTACACCGAACTGAGATACCTACA
GCGTGAGCTATGAGAAAGCGCCACGCTTCCCGAAGGGAGAAAGGCGGACAGGTATCCGGTAAGCGGCAGG
GTCGGAACAGGAGAGCGCACGAGGGAGCTTCCAGGGGGAAACGCCTGGTATCTTTATAGTCCTGTCGGGT
TTCGCCACCTCTGACTTGAGCGTCGATTTTTGTGATGCTCGTCAGGGGGGCGGAGCCTATGGAAAAACGC
CAGCAACGCGGCCTTTTTACGGTTCCTGGCCTTTTGCTGGCCTTTTGCTCACATGTTCTTTCCTGCGTTA
TCCCCTGATTCTGTGGATAACCGTATTACCGCCATGCATTAGTTATTAATAGTAATCAATTACGGGGTCA
TTAGTTCATAGCCCATATATGGAGTTCCGCGTTACATAACTTACGGTAAATGGCCCGCCTGGCTGACCGC
CCAACGACCCCCGCCCATTGACGTCAATAATGACGTATGTTCCCATAGTAACGCCAATAGGGACTTTCCA
TTGACGTCAATGGGTGGAGTATTTACGGTAAACTGCCCACTTGGCAGTACATCAAGTGTATCATATGCCA
AGTACGCCCCCTATTGACGTCAATGACGGTAAATGGCCCGCCTGGCATTATGCCCAGTACATGACCTTAT
GGGACTTTCCTACTTGGCAGTACATCTACGTATTAGTCATCGCTATTACCATG
Features (pLannotate 1.2.2; 15 found; start..end, strand, type, name):
      1..204     +  promoter       CMV promoter: human cytomegalovirus (CMV) immediate early promoter
    227..280     +  misc_feature   MCS (fragment): multiple cloning site
    288..1130    +  CDS            MAPRE3: MARE3_HUMAN - Experimental evidence at protein level: Swiss-Prot protein existence level 1. Plus-end tracking protein (+TIP) that binds to the plus-end of microtubules and regulates the dynamics of the microtubule cytoskeleton. Promotes microtubule growth. May be involved in spindle function by stabilizing microtubules and anchoring them at centrosomes. Also acts as a regulator of minus-end microtubule organization: interacts with the complex formed by AKAP9 and PDE4DIP, leading to recruit CAMSAP2 to the Golgi apparatus, thereby tethering non- centrosomal minus-end microtubules to the Golgi, a
   1152..1832    +  CDS            EosFP: green-to-red photoswitchable fluorescent protein (Wiedenmann et al., 2004)
   1848..1931    +  CDS            large T antigen (fragment): large T antigen from SV40 (simian virus 40)
   1954..2075    +  polyA_signal   SV40 poly(A) signal: SV40 polyadenylation signal
   2109..2537    -  rep_origin     f1 ori (sequence partly withheld): f1 bacteriophage origin of replication; arrow indicates direction of (+) strand synthesis
   2564..2668    +  promoter       AmpR promoter: bla
   2670..3027    +  promoter       SV40 promoter: SV40 enhancer and early promoter
   3062..3856    +  CDS            NeoR/KanR: aminoglycoside phosphotransferase from Tn5; aph(3')-II (or nptII); confers resistance to neomycin, kanamycin, and G418 (Geneticin®)
   3877..4029    +  CDS            ble (fragment): BLE_KLEPN - Experimental evidence at protein level: Swiss-Prot protein existence level 1. Binding protein with a strong affinity to the bleomycin family of antibiotics. Binds to CL990; an antimitotic-antibiotic compound. From Klebsiella pneumoniae.
   4088..4135    +  polyA_signal   HSV TK poly(A) signal: herpes simplex virus thymidine kinase polyadenylation signal (Cole and Stacy, 1985)
   4226..4242    -  polyA_signal   bGH poly(A) signal (fragment): bovine growth hormone polyadenylation signal
   4464..5052    +  rep_origin     ori: high-copy-number ColE1/pMB1/pBR322/pUC origin of replication
   5227..5530    +  enhancer       CMV enhancer: human cytomegalovirus immediate early enhancer
