[The description below was written by a language model from this plasmid's Addgene catalogue record and pLannotate feature annotations shown in this document.]
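Description:
mEos-A69V-EB3-7 is a mammalian expression plasmid encoding human EB3 (MAPRE3), a microtubule plus-end tracking protein, fused to the A69V variant of the photoconvertible fluorescent protein mEos. The annotated sequence record is 5,530 nt. In it, the CMV immediate-early enhancer and promoter, which span the numbering origin of the circular map, drive a single fusion reading frame. A fragment of the multiple cloning site precedes the MAPRE3 coding sequence, and the Eos-family coding sequence follows after a short linker, so the fluorescent protein sits at the C-terminus of EB3. The "7" in the name probably refers to the linker length, but the record does not say so. The transcript ends at an SV40 polyadenylation signal. The short "large T antigen" match just upstream of that signal is most likely residual SV40 sequence in the backbone rather than a functional element.

The backbone has the layout of the classic N1-type fluorescent protein vectors. A high-copy ColE1/pUC origin supports propagation in E. coli, and an f1 origin is also present. A single NeoR/KanR (aph(3')-II) cassette is preceded by tandem bacterial (bla) and SV40 early promoters and terminated by an HSV TK poly(A) signal. This cassette provides kanamycin resistance in bacteria and G418 selection in mammalian cells. The small ble and bGH poly(A) fragments detected by the annotation software appear to be incidental partial matches.

The recorded purpose is localization to microtubule growing ends. The listed excitation/emission values are 505/516 nm for the green state and 569/581 nm for the red state, reflecting the green-to-red photoconversion typical of Eos proteins. The fusion is therefore suited to live-cell imaging of microtubule plus-end dynamics, including photoconversion-based tracking or localization microscopy.
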