Addgene plasmid #57337: mEos-A69V-EB3-7
Purpose: Localization: MT End Binding Protein, Excitation: 505 / 569, Emission: 516 / 581
Depositing lab: Michael Davidson. Depositing organization: Florida State University, Tallahassee.
Backbone
  Vector backbone: mEos A69V
  Backbone size w/o insert (bp): 4750
  Vector type: Mammalian Expression
  Selectable markers: Neomycin (select with G418)
Growth in bacteria
  Bacterial resistance: Kanamycin, 50 μg/mL
  Growth temperature: 37°C
  Growth strain: DH5alpha
  Copy number: High Copy
Gene/Insert
  Gene/Insert name: EB3 (alt name: NM_012326.2)
  Species: H. sapiens (human)
  Entrez Gene: MAPRE3 (a.k.a. EB3, EBF3, EBF3-S, RP3)
  Promoter: CMV
  Tag / fusion protein: mEos A69V
  Cloning method: Unknown
  Sequencing primers: 5′ CMV-F; 3′ SV40pA-R
Terms and licenses: Academic/Nonprofit Terms; Industry Terms
Depositor comments: . Excitation = 505 / 569; Emission = 516 / 581
How to cite: mEos-A69V-EB3-7 was a gift from Michael Davidson (Addgene plasmid # 57337 ; http://n2t.net/addgene:57337 ; RRID:Addgene_57337)
