>Addgene plasmid #57337 | mEos-A69V-EB3-7 | depositor partial sequence | sequence record 88471 | insert sequence
GACGTCAGATCCGCTAGCGCTACCGGACTCAGATCTCGAGCTCAAGCTTCGAATTCTGCAGTCGACTGCC
ACCATGGCCGTCAATGTGTACTCCACATCTGTGACCAGTGAAAATCTGAGTCGCCATGATATGCTTGCAT
GGGTCAACGACTCCCTGCACCTCAACTATACCAAGATAGAACAGCTTTGTTCAGGGGCAGCCTACTGCCA
GTTCATGGACATGCTCTTCCCCGGCTGTGTGCACTTGAGGAAAGTGAAGTTCCAGGCCAAACTAGAGCAT
GAATACATCCACAACTTCAAGGTGCTGCAAGCAGCTTTCAAGAAGATGGGTGTTGACAAAATCATTCCTG
TAGAGAAATTAGTGAAAGGAAAATTCCAAGATAATTTTGAGTTTATTCAGTGGTTTAAGAAATTCTTTGA
CGCAAACTATGATGGAAAGGATTACAACCCTCTGCTGGCGCGGCAGGGCCAGGACGTAGCGCCACCTCCT
AACCCAGGTGATCAGATCTTCAACAAATCCAAGAAACTCATTGGCACAGCAGTTCCACAGAGGACGTCCC
CCACAGGCCCAAAAAACATGCAGACCTCTGGCCGGCTGAGCAATGTGGCCCCCCCCTGCATTCTCCGGAA
GAATCCTCCATCAGCCCGAAATGGCGGCCATGAGACTGATGCCCAAATTCTTGAACTCAACCAACAGCTG
GTGGACTTGAAGCTGACAGTGGATGGGCTGGAGAAGGAACGTGACTTCTACTTCAGCAAACTTCGTGACA
TCGAGCTCATCTGCCAGGAGCATGAAAGTGAAAACAGCCCTGTTATCTCAGGCATCATTGGCATCCTCTA
TGCCACAGAGGAAGGATTCGCACCCCCTGAGGACGATGAGATTGAAGAGCATCAACAAGAAGACCAGGAC
GAGTACCTGGATCCACCGGTCGCCACCATGAGTGCGATTAAGCCAGACATGAAGATCAACCTCCGTATGG
AAGGCAACGTAAACGGGCACCACTTTGTGATCGACGGAGATGGTACAGGCAAGCCTTTTGAGGGAAAACA
GAGTATGGATCTTGAAGTCAAAGAGGGCGGACCTCTGCCTTTTGCCTTTGATATCCTGACCACTGCATTC
CATTACGGCAACAGGGTATTCGTCGAATATCCAGACCACATACAAGACTATTTTAAGCAGTCGTTTCCTA
AGGGGTATTCGTGGGAACGAAGCTTGACTTTCGAAGACGGGGGCATTTGCATTGCCAGAAACGACATAAC
AATGGAAGGGGACACTTTCTATAATAAAGTTCGATTTCACGGTACAAACTTTCCCGCCAATGGTCCAGTT
ATGCAGAAGAAGACGCTGAAATGGGAGCCCTCCACTGAGAAAATGTATGTGCGTGATGGAGTGCTGACGG
GTGATATTCACATGGCTTTGTTGCTTGAAGGAAATGCCCATTACCGATGTGACTTCAGAACTACTTACAA
AGCTAAGGAGAAGGGTGTCAAGTTACCAGGCTACCACTTTGTGGACCACTGCATTGAGATTTTAAGCCAT
GACAAAGATTACAACAAGGTTAAGCTGTATGAGCATGCTGTTGCTCATTCTGGATTGCCTGACAATGCCA
GACGATAAGCGGCCGCGACTCTAGATCATAATCAGCCATACCACATT
